>Addgene plasmid #88331 | pDONR223-ZNF843 | depositor partial sequence | sequence record 171935 | insert
ATGAGAAGCCTCCCCTTTGCCCTGACTGTGGAAAGCGTTTCAGCCAGAGCTCCTACCTGCTGCAGCACCG
GCAGATTCACCCAGGGCCGTCAGCCCTGCAAGTGCAAGGCCTGCGGGAGGGGTTTTACTCAGAGCGCATC
CCTCCTCCAGCACTGGCGGGTCCACAGCGACTGGCGAGAGACCTTGTCGCTGTCCCCAGTGCGGCAAGAC
CTGCTGTGGCCGCTCCAACCTCATCAAGCACCAGCGAGTCCACTCGGGAGAAGCCATTCGTCTGCGGGAG
TGCGGCAAGGGTTTAGCGGCCAGCTCTGCTGCTGGCTCACCAAGGAGCACACACTGGCCGAAGCCCTGCG
TCTGTCCCCAGTACCAGCAGGTTTTTGGGGACCGGTGGAAGCTGATCGGCCACCAGCGAATTCACACAGG
AGAGTGTGTCCCTTCTGCTGCTGCAGCTGCGGTGACAGTGTCAATGAGAAGACCTCCCTCTCCCAGCGCG
TCCTTCCGCACCCAGGGGAGAAGACCTGCAGGGGTGGGAGCGTGGAGAGCGTCAGCCTCGCACCCAGCTC
AGTCGCCCCGGACAGCACCTCTGGGCTCCGGCCCTGTGGGAGCCCCGGGTCCTTCCTTCAACATCTGCCC
CCATCCACACTCCTGCCCCGACCTCCCTTCCTTTATCCTGGCCCCCCACTCAGTCTCCAGCCTCTGGTTC
CATCCGGCCTTCCCGCAGTGCCTGCAGTGCCTCTGGGAGGCCTGGAAGTTGCCCAGGTTCCGCCAGCCAC
CCAGCCGGCAGCTCAGCAGGAGGGGGCGATGGGGCCCAGAAGCTGTGCGAGCGCGGGACGGGACTCGCGG
GAGGCGGTTCAGGCCCCAGGCTACCCTGAGCCAGCCCGGAAGGCCTCGCAGCACAGAGCGGCCGGACCGC
TCGGCGAGGCCAGGGCCAGGCTTCAGCGACAGTGCCGAGCTCCTCCACCGCCCTCGAACCCACACTGGAG
AGGAGCCCTACCAGTGTTTCCGGTGTGGAAGGCCTCCAGCCGGAGGTCCAACCTGGCCCGACACTGA
