[The description below was written by a language model from this plasmid's Addgene catalogue record.]
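Description:
pDONR223-ZNF843 is a Gateway donor-backbone clone carrying the open reading frame of human ZNF843 (also known as MGC46336), a zinc finger protein catalogued as a transcription factor. The backbone is pDONR223, recorded as about 3 kb without insert. It is maintained as a high-copy plasmid in standard E. coli cloning strains under spectinomycin selection. No feature table accompanies the record, so the origin of replication and the exact recombination sites are not itemised. Because the ORF was introduced by Gateway cloning into a donor vector, the plasmid functions as an entry clone, with the insert expected to be flanked by attL-type sites that allow transfer into compatible destination vectors by LR recombination. M13 forward and reverse priming sites on either side of the cassette are listed for sequence verification.

The insert is recorded as 1047 bp. Its one noted modification is removal of the last nucleotide of the stop codon, which leaves the reading frame open at the 3′ end so that C-terminal fusions can be made after transfer into a destination vector supplying a tag or reporter. No promoter for expressing the insert is listed, consistent with the plasmid's role as a shuttle source of the coding sequence rather than an expression construct. Promoter, tags and host-specific selection would come from the chosen destination vector.

The plasmid belongs to the Human TFome Collection, a comprehensive library of human transcription factors assembled for cell fate engineering, and the depositor notes that it represents the ORFeome-derived subset of that collection. Its typical use is as a starting clone for generating ZNF843 expression constructs for individual or library-scale overexpression studies.
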