Addgene plasmid #88331: pDONR223-ZNF843
Purpose: Donor Vector containing ZNF843 transcription factor, part of the Human TFome Collection
Depositing lab: Marc Vidal. Depositing organization: Dana-Farber Cancer Institute. Publication: A comprehensive library of human transcription factors for cell fate engineering. Ng AHM, Khoshakhlagh P, Rojo Arias JE, Pasquini G, Wang K, Swiersy A, Shipman SL, Appleton E, Kiaee K, Kohman RE, Vernet A, Dysart M, Leeper K, Saylor W, Huang JY, Graveline A, Taipale J, Hill DE, Vidal M, Melero-Martin JM, Busskamp V, Church GM. Nat Biotechnol. 2021 Apr;39(4):510-519. doi: 10.1038/s41587-020-0742-6. Epub 2020 Nov 30. PubMed 33257861.
Backbone
  Vector backbone: pDONR223
  Backbone manufacturer: Invitrogen
  Backbone size w/o insert (bp): 3000
  Vector type: Gateway Donor Vector
Growth in bacteria
  Bacterial resistance: Spectinomycin, 50 μg/mL
  Growth temperature: 37°C
  Growth strain: DH5alpha
  Copy number: High Copy
Gene/Insert
  Gene/Insert name: ZNF843
  Species: H. sapiens (human)
  Insert size (bp): 1047
  Mutation: Last nucleotide of stop codon removed to allow for Gateway C-terminal fusions
  Entrez Gene: ZNF843 (a.k.a. MGC46336)
  Cloning method: Gateway Cloning
  Sequencing primers: 5′ M13F(-21); 3′ M13R
Terms and licenses: Academic/Nonprofit Terms; Industry Terms: Not Available to Industry
Depositor comments: Represents the ORFeome subset of the TFome
How to cite: pDONR223-ZNF843 was a gift from Marc Vidal (Addgene plasmid # 88331 ; http://n2t.net/addgene:88331 ; RRID:Addgene_88331)
